>Addgene plasmid #192931 | pShuttle.CC9 | addgene full sequence | sequence record 379396 | Addgene NGS Result
CTTTCCTGCGTTATCCCCTGATTCTGTGGATAACCGTATTACCGCCTTTGAGTGAGCTGATACCGCTCGC
CGCAGCCGAACGACCGAGCGCAGCGAGTCAGTGAGCGAGGAAGCGGAAGAGCGCCCAATACGCAAACCGC
CTCTCCCCGCGCGTTGGCCGATTCATTAATGCAGCTGGCACGACAGGTTTCCCGACTGGAAAGCGGGCAG
TGAGCGCAACGCAATTAATACGCGTACCGCTAGCCAGGAAGAGTTTGTAGAAACGCAAAAAGGCCATCCG
TCAGGATGGCCTTCTGCTTAGTTTGATGCCTGGCAGTTTATGGCGGGCGTCCTGCCCGCCACCCTCCGGG
CCGTTGCTTCACAACGTTCAAATCCGCTCCCGGCGGATTTGTCCTACTCAGGAGAGCGTTCACCGACAAA
CAACAGATAAAACGAAAGGCCCAGTCTTCCGACTGAGCCTTTCGTTTTATTTGATGCCTGGCAGTTCCCT
ACTCTCGCGTTAACGCTAGCATGGATGTTTTCCCAGTCACGACGTTGTAAAACGACGGCCAGTCTTAAGC
TCGGGCCCCAAATAATGATTTTATTTTGACTGATAGTGACCTGTTCGTTGCAACAAATTGATGAGCAATG
CTTTTTTATAATGCCAACTTTGTACAAAAAAGCAGGCACCATGGAGGCTAGAGACCTAGAGCGATCGCTC
GCGGTCTCACCGCGTTACATAACTTACGGTAAATGGCCCGCCTGGCTGACCGCCCAACGACCCCCGCCCA
TTGACGTCAATAATGACGTATGTTCCCATAGTAACGCCAATAGGGACTTTCCATTGACGTCAATGGGTGG
AGTATTTACGGTAAACTGCCCACTTGGCAGTACATCAAGTGTATCATATGCCAAGTACGCCCCCTATTGA
CGTCAATGACGGTAAATGGCCCGCCTGGCATTATGCCCAGTACATGACCTTATGGGACTTTCCTACTTGG
CAGTACATCTACGTATTAGTCATCGCTATTACCATGGTGATGCGGTTTTGGCAGTACATCAATGGGCGTG
GATAGCGGTTTGACTCACGGGGATTTCCAAGTCTCCACCCCATTGACGTCAATGGGAGTTTGTTTTGGCA
CCAAAATCAACGGGACTTTCCAAAATGTCGTAACAACTCCGCCCCATTGACGCAAATGGGCGGTAGGCGT
GTACGGTGGGAGGTCTATATAAGCAGAGCTCGTTTAGTGAACCGTCAGATCGCCTGGAGACGCCATCCAC
GCTGTTTTGACCTCCATAGAAGACACCGACTCTAGAGGATCTACCATGCCCAAGAAGAAGAGGAAGGTGT
CCAATTTACTGACCGTACACCAAAATTTGCCTGCATTACCGGTCGATGCAACGAGTGATGAGGTTCGCAA
GAACCTGATGGACATGTTCAGGGATCGCCAGGCGTTTTCTGAGCATACCTGGAAAATGCTTCAGTCCGTT
TGCCGGTCGTGGGCGGCATGGTGCAAGTTGAATAACCGGAAATGGTTTCCCGCAGAACCTGAAGATGTTC
GCGATTATCTTCTATATCTTCAGGCGCGCGGTCTGGCAGTAAAAACTATCCAGCAACATTTGGGCCAGCT
AAACATGCTTCATCGTCGGTCCGGGCTGCCACGACCAAGTGACAGCAATGCTGTTTCACTGGTTATGCGG
CGGATCCGAAAAGAAAACGTTGATGCCGGTGAACGTGCAAAACAGGCTCTAGCGTTCGAACGCACTGATT
TCGACCAGGTTCGTTCACTCATGGAAAATAGCGATCGCTGCCAGGATATACGTAATCTGGCATTTCTGGG
GATTGCTTATAACACCCTGTTACGTATAGCCGAAATTGCCAGGATCAGGGTTAAAGATATCTCACGTACT
GACGGTGGGAGAATGTTAATCCATATTGGCAGAACGAAAACGCTGGTTAGCACCGCAGGTGTAGAGAAGG
CACTTAGCCTGGGGGTAACTAAACTGGTCGAGCGATGGATTTCCGTCTCTGGTGTAGCTGATGATCCGAA
TAACTACCTGTTTTGCCGGGTCAGAAAAAATGGTGTTGCCGCGCCATCTGCCACCAGCCAGCTATCAACT
CGCGCCCTGGAAGGGATTTTTGAAGCAACTCATCGATTGATTTACGGCGCTAAGGATGACTCTGGTCAGA
GATACCTGGCCTGGTCTGGACACAGTGCCCGTGTCGGAGCCGCGCGAGATATGGCCCGCGCTGGAGTTTC
AATACCGGAGATCATGCAAGCTGGTGGCTGGACCAATGTAAATATTGTCATGAACTATATCCGTAACCTG
GATAGTGAAACAGGGGCAATGGTGCGCCTGCTGGAAGATGGCGATGGAAGCGGAGAGGGCAGAGGAAGTC
TGCTAACATGCGGTGACGTCGAGGAGAATCCTGGACCTATGGACTATAAGGACCACGACGGAGACTACAA
GGATCATGATATTGATTACAAAGACGATGACGATAAGATGGCCCCAAAGAAGAAGCGGAAGGTCGGTATC
CACGGAGTCCCAGCAGCCGACAAGAAGTACAGCATCGGCCTGGACATCGGCACCAACTCTGTGGGCTGGG
CCGTGATCACCGACGAGTACAAGGTGCCCAGCAAGAAATTCAAGGTGCTGGGCAACACCGACCGGCACAG
CATCAAGAAGAACCTGATCGGAGCCCTGCTGTTCGACAGCGGCGAAACAGCCGAGGCCACCCGGCTGAAG
AGAACCGCCAGAAGAAGATACACCAGACGGAAGAACCGGATCTGCTATCTGCAAGAGATCTTCAGCAACG
AGATGGCCAAGGTGGACGACAGCTTCTTCCACAGACTGGAAGAGTCCTTCCTGGTGGAAGAGGATAAGAA
GCACGAGCGGCACCCCATCTTCGGCAACATCGTGGACGAGGTGGCCTACCACGAGAAGTACCCCACCATC
TACCACCTGAGAAAGAAACTGGTGGACAGCACCGACAAGGCCGACCTGCGGCTGATCTATCTGGCCCTGG
CCCACATGATCAAGTTCCGGGGCCACTTCCTGATCGAGGGCGACCTGAACCCCGACAACAGCGACGTGGA
CAAGCTGTTCATCCAGCTGGTGCAGACCTACAACCAGCTGTTCGAGGAAAACCCCATCAACGCCAGCGGC
GTGGACGCCAAGGCCATCCTGTCTGCCAGACTGAGCAAGAGCAGACGGCTGGAAAATCTGATCGCCCAGC
TGCCCGGCGAGAAGAAGAATGGCCTGTTCGGAAACCTGATTGCCCTGAGCCTGGGCCTGACCCCCAACTT
CAAGAGCAACTTCGACCTGGCCGAGGATGCCAAACTGCAGCTGAGCAAGGACACCTACGACGACGACCTG
GACAACCTGCTGGCCCAGATCGGCGACCAGTACGCCGACCTGTTTCTGGCCGCCAAGAACCTGTCCGACG
CCATCCTGCTGAGCGACATCCTGAGAGTGAACACCGAGATCACCAAGGCCCCCCTGAGCGCCTCTATGAT
CAAGAGATACGACGAGCACCACCAGGACCTGACCCTGCTGAAAGCTCTCGTGCGGCAGCAGCTGCCTGAG
AAGTACAAAGAGATTTTCTTCGACCAGAGCAAGAACGGCTACGCCGGCTACATTGACGGCGGAGCCAGCC
AGGAAGAGTTCTACAAGTTCATCAAGCCCATCCTGGAAAAGATGGACGGCACCGAGGAACTGCTCGTGAA
GCTGAACAGAGAGGACCTGCTGCGGAAGCAGCGGACCTTCGACAACGGCAGCATCCCCCACCAGATCCAC
CTGGGAGAGCTGCACGCCATTCTGCGGCGGCAGGAAGATTTTTACCCATTCCTGAAGGACAACCGGGAAA
AGATCGAGAAGATCCTGACCTTCCGCATCCCCTACTACGTGGGCCCTCTGGCCAGGGGAAACAGCAGATT
CGCCTGGATGACCAGAAAGAGCGAGGAAACCATCACCCCCTGGAACTTCGAGGAAGTGGTGGACAAGGGC
GCTTCCGCCCAGAGCTTCATCGAGCGGATGACCAACTTCGATAAGAACCTGCCCAACGAGAAGGTGCTGC
CCAAGCACAGCCTGCTGTACGAGTACTTCACCGTGTATAACGAGCTGACCAAAGTGAAATACGTGACCGA
GGGAATGAGAAAGCCCGCCTTCCTGAGCGGCGAGCAGAAAAAGGCCATCGTGGACCTGCTGTTCAAGACC
AACCGGAAAGTGACCGTGAAGCAGCTGAAAGAGGACTACTTCAAGAAAATCGAGTGCTTCGACTCCGTGG
AAATCTCCGGCGTGGAAGATCGGTTCAACGCCTCCCTGGGCACATACCACGATCTGCTGAAAATTATCAA
GGACAAGGACTTCCTGGACAATGAGGAAAACGAGGACATTCTGGAAGATATCGTGCTGACCCTGACACTG
TTTGAGGACAGAGAGATGATCGAGGAACGGCTGAAAACCTATGCCCACCTGTTCGACGACAAAGTGATGA
AGCAGCTGAAGCGGCGGAGATACACCGGCTGGGGCAGGCTGAGCCGGAAGCTGATCAACGGCATCCGGGA
CAAGCAGTCCGGCAAGACAATCCTGGATTTCCTGAAGTCCGACGGCTTCGCCAACAGAAACTTCATGCAG
CTGATCCACGACGACAGCCTGACCTTTAAAGAGGACATCCAGAAAGCCCAGGTGTCCGGCCAGGGCGATA
GCCTGCACGAGCACATTGCCAATCTGGCCGGCAGCCCCGCCATTAAGAAGGGCATCCTGCAGACAGTGAA
GGTGGTGGACGAGCTCGTGAAAGTGATGGGCCGGCACAAGCCCGAGAACATCGTGATCGAAATGGCCAGA
GAGAACCAGACCACCCAGAAGGGACAGAAGAACAGCCGCGAGAGAATGAAGCGGATCGAAGAGGGCATCA
AAGAGCTGGGCAGCCAGATCCTGAAAGAACACCCCGTGGAAAACACCCAGCTGCAGAACGAGAAGCTGTA
CCTGTACTACCTGCAGAATGGGCGGGATATGTACGTGGACCAGGAACTGGACATCAACCGGCTGTCCGAC
TACGATGTGGACCATATCGTGCCTCAGAGCTTTCTGAAGGACGACTCCATCGACAACAAGGTGCTGACCA
GAAGCGACAAGAACCGGGGCAAGAGCGACAACGTGCCCTCCGAAGAGGTCGTGAAGAAGATGAAGAACTA
CTGGCGGCAGCTGCTGAACGCCAAGCTGATTACCCAGAGAAAGTTCGACAATCTGACCAAGGCCGAGAGA
GGCGGCCTGAGCGAACTGGATAAGGCCGGCTTCATCAAGAGACAGCTGGTGGAAACCCGGCAGATCACAA
AGCACGTGGCACAGATCCTGGACTCCCGGATGAACACTAAGTACGACGAGAATGACAAGCTGATCCGGGA
AGTGAAAGTGATCACCCTGAAGTCCAAGCTGGTGTCCGATTTCCGGAAGGATTTCCAGTTTTACAAAGTG
CGCGAGATCAACAACTACCACCACGCCCACGACGCCTACCTGAACGCCGTCGTGGGAACCGCCCTGATCA
AAAAGTACCCTAAGCTGGAAAGCGAGTTCGTGTACGGCGACTACAAGGTGTACGACGTGCGGAAGATGAT
CGCCAAGAGCGAGCAGGAAATCGGCAAGGCTACCGCCAAGTACTTCTTCTACAGCAACATCATGAACTTT
TTCAAGACCGAGATTACCCTGGCCAACGGCGAGATCCGGAAGCGGCCTCTGATCGAGACAAACGGCGAAA
CCGGGGAGATCGTGTGGGATAAGGGCCGGGATTTTGCCACCGTGCGGAAAGTGCTGAGCATGCCCCAAGT
GAATATCGTGAAAAAGACCGAGGTGCAGACAGGCGGCTTCAGCAAAGAGTCTATCCTGCCCAAGAGGAAC
AGCGATAAGCTGATCGCCAGAAAGAAGGACTGGGACCCTAAGAAGTACGGCGGCTTCGACAGCCCCACCG
TGGCCTATTCTGTGCTGGTGGTGGCCAAAGTGGAAAAGGGCAAGTCCAAGAAACTGAAGAGTGTGAAAGA
GCTGCTGGGGATCACCATCATGGAAAGAAGCAGCTTCGAGAAGAATCCCATCGACTTTCTGGAAGCCAAG
GGCTACAAAGAAGTGAAAAAGGACCTGATCATCAAGCTGCCTAAGTACTCCCTGTTCGAGCTGGAAAACG
GCCGGAAGAGAATGCTGGCCTCTGCCGGCGAACTGCAGAAGGGAAACGAACTGGCCCTGCCCTCCAAATA
TGTGAACTTCCTGTACCTGGCCAGCCACTATGAGAAGCTGAAGGGCTCCCCCGAGGATAATGAGCAGAAA
CAGCTGTTTGTGGAACAGCACAAGCACTACCTGGACGAGATCATCGAGCAGATCAGCGAGTTCTCCAAGA
GAGTGATCCTGGCCGACGCTAATCTGGACAAAGTGCTGTCCGCCTACAACAAGCACCGGGATAAGCCCAT
CAGAGAGCAGGCCGAGAATATCATCCACCTGTTTACCCTGACCAATCTGGGAGCCCCTGCCGCCTTCAAG
TACTTTGACACCACCATCGACCGGAAGAGGTACACCAGCACCAAAGAGGTGCTGGACGCCACCCTGATCC
ACCAGAGCATCACCGGCCTGTACGAGACACGGATCGACCTGTCTCAGCTGGGAGGCGACAAAAGGCCGGC
GGCCACGAAAAAGGCCGGCCAGGCAAAAAAGAAAAAGTAAGAATTCCTAGAGCTCGCTGATCAGCCTCGA
CTGTGCCTTCTAGTTGCCAGCCATCTGTTGTTTGCCCCTCCCCCGTGCCTTCCTTGACCCTGGAAGGTGC
CACTCCCACTGTCCTTTCCTAATAAAATGAGGAAATTGCATCGCATTGTCTGAGTAGGTGTCATTCTATT
CTGGGGGGTGGGGTGGGGCAGGACAGCAAGGGGGAGGATTGGGAAGAGAATAGCAGGCATGCTGGGGAAT
TCTAGAACCCAGCTTTCTTGTACAAAGTTGGCATTATAAGAAAGCATTGCTTATCAATTTGTTGCAACGA
ACAGGTCACTATCAGTCAAAATAAAATCATTATTTGCCATCCAGCTGATATCCCCTATAGTGAGTCGTAT
TACATGGTCATAGCTGTTTCCTGGCAGCTCTGGCCCGTGTCTCAAAATCTCTGATGTTACATTGCACAAG
ATAAAAATATATCATCATGAACAATAAAACTGTCTGCTTACATAAACAGTAATACAAGGGGTGTTATGAG
CCATATTCAACGGGAAACGTCGAGGCCGCGATTAAATTCCAACATGGATGCTGATTTATATGGGTATAAA
TGGGCTCGCGATAATGTCGGGCAATCAGGTGCGACAATCTATCGCTTGTATGGGAAGCCCGATGCGCCAG
AGTTGTTTCTGAAACATGGCAAAGGTAGCGTTGCCAATGATGTTACAGATGAGATGGTCAGACTAAACTG
GCTGACGGAATTTATGCCTCTTCCGACCATCAAGCATTTTATCCGTACTCCTGATGATGCATGGTTACTC
ACCACTGCGATCCCCGGAAAAACAGCATTCCAGGTATTAGAAGAATATCCTGATTCAGGTGAAAATATTG
TTGATGCGCTGGCAGTGTTCCTGCGCCGGTTGCATTCGATTCCTGTTTGTAATTGTCCTTTTAACAGCGA
TCGCGTATTTCGTCTCGCTCAGGCGCAATCACGAATGAATAACGGTTTGGTTGATGCGAGTGATTTTGAT
GACGAGCGTAATGGCTGGCCTGTTGAACAAGTCTGGAAAGAAATGCATAAACTTTTGCCATTCTCACCGG
ATTCAGTCGTCACTCATGGTGATTTCTCACTTGATAACCTTATTTTTGACGAGGGGAAATTAATAGGTTG
TATTGATGTTGGACGAGTCGGAATCGCAGACCGATACCAGGATCTTGCCATCCTATGGAACTGCCTCGGT
GAGTTTTCTCCTTCATTACAGAAACGGCTTTTTCAAAAATATGGTATTGATAATCCTGATATGAATAAAT
TGCAGTTTCATTTGATGCTCGATGAGTTTTTCTAATCAGAATTGGTTAATTGGTTGTAACACTGGCAGAG
CATTACGCTGACTTGACGGGACGGCGCAAGCTCATGACCAAAATCCCTTAACGTGAGTTACGCGTCGTTC
CACTGAGCGTCAGACCCCGTAGAAAAGATCAAAGGATCTTCTTGAGATCCTTTTTTTCTGCGCGTAATCT
GCTGCTTGCAAACAAAAAAACCACCGCTACCAGCGGTGGTTTGTTTGCCGGATCAAGAGCTACCAACTCT
TTTTCCGAAGGTAACTGGCTTCAGCAGAGCGCAGATACCAAATACTGTTCTTCTAGTGTAGCCGTAGTTA
GGCCACCACTTCAAGAACTCTGTAGCACCGCCTACATACCTCGCTCTGCTAATCCTGTTACCAGTGGCTG
CTGCCAGTGGCGATAAGTCGTGTCTTACCGGGTTGGACTCAAGACGATAGTTACCGGATAAGGCGCAGCG
GTCGGGCTGAACGGGGGGTTCGTGCACACAGCCCAGCTTGGAGCGAACGACCTACACCGAACTGAGATAC
CTACAGCGTGAGCTATGAGAAAGCGCCACGCTTCCCGAAGGGAGAAAGGCGGACAGGTATCCGGTAAGCG
GCAGGGTCGGAACAGGAGAGCGCACGAGGGAGCTTCCAGGGGGAAACGCCTGGTATCTTTATAGTCCTGT
CGGGTTTCGCCACCTCTGACTTGAGCGTCGATTTTTGTGATGCTCGTCAGGGGGGCGGAGCCTATGGAAA
AACGCCAGCAACGCGGCCTTTTTACGGTTCCTGGCCTTTTGCTGGCCTTTTGCTCACATGTT
Features (pLannotate 1.2.2; 16 found; start..end, strand, type, name):
    121..213     +  CDS            lacI (fragment): lac repressor; lacI; The lac repressor binds to the lac operator to inhibit transcription in E. coli. This inhibition can be relieved by adding lactose or isopropyl-β-D-thiogalactopyranoside (IPTG).
    268..295     -  terminator     rrnB T2 terminator: transcription terminator T2 from the E. coli rrnB gene
    427..470     +  terminator     rrnB T1 terminator: Escherichia coli rrnB; transcription terminator T1 from the E. coli rrnB gene
    517..553     -  CDS            lacZα (fragment): LacZα fragment of β-galactosidase; lacZ fragment
    569..667     +  protein_bind   attL1: mutant version of attL; recombination site for the Gateway® LR reaction LR Clonase™
    713..1016    +  enhancer       CMV enhancer: human cytomegalovirus immediate early enhancer
   1017..1220    +  promoter       CMV promoter: human cytomegalovirus (CMV) immediate early promoter
   1328..2355    +  CDS            Cre (fragment): site-specific recombinase Cre is a site-specific recombinase from bacteriophage P1. Recombination occurs at loxP sequences.
   2539..4140    +  CDS            Cas9(N): N-terminal portion of Streptococcus pyogenes Cas9 (Zetsche et al., 2015)
   4141..6639    +  CDS            Cas9(C): C-terminal portion of Streptococcus pyogenes Cas9 (Zetsche et al., 2015)
   6640..6687    +  CDS            nucleoplasmin NLS: bipartite nuclear localization signal from nucleoplasmin
   6721..6832    +  polyA_signal   bGH poly(A) signal: bovine growth hormone polyadenylation signal
   6937..7036    -  protein_bind   attL2: mutant version of attL; recombination site for the Gateway® LR reaction LR Clonase™
   7054..7072    -  promoter       T7 promoter: promoter for bacteriophage T7 RNA polymerase
   7206..8015    +  CDS            KanR: aminoglycoside phosphotransferase; aph(3')-Ia; confers resistance to kanamycin in bacteria or G418 (Geneticin®) in eukaryotes
   8162..8750    +  rep_origin     ori: high-copy-number ColE1/pMB1/pBR322/pUC origin of replication
