[The description below was written by a language model from this plasmid's Addgene catalogue record and pLannotate feature annotations shown in this document.]
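Description:
pShuttle.CC9 is an 8.8 kb Gateway-compatible entry-type cloning vector built on a pShuttle backbone and supplied as an empty backbone for inserting guide RNA sequences. It is maintained in E. coli through a high-copy ColE1/pUC-type origin and selected with kanamycin via an aminoglycoside phosphotransferase gene. Upstream of the recombination cassette lie rrnB T1 and T2 terminators, which insulate the insert from read-through transcription. Short lacI and lacZα fragments and a T7 promoter are remnants of the parental backbone.

The functional cassette is flanked by attL1 and attL2 sites, so its entire content can be moved by an LR Clonase reaction into any attR-containing destination vector. Between these sites, the CMV enhancer and promoter drive a single open reading frame encoding Cre recombinase linked by a 2A self-cleaving peptide to Streptococcus pyogenes Cas9. The annotation tool splits Cas9 into contiguous N- and C-terminal portions, but together they appear to form the complete coding sequence. Cas9 carries a C-terminal nucleoplasmin nuclear localization signal and is followed by a bovine growth hormone polyadenylation signal. The 2A element lets both enzymes be made in roughly equal amounts from one transcript.

The catalogue entry also describes a BsaI site for restriction-based sgRNA cloning. The feature table annotates neither this site nor any guide RNA promoter or scaffold, so their position and the promoter driving the sgRNA are not stated in the record. The associated publication concerns lung tumours induced in mice by somatic CRISPR gene editing, which suggests the design is meant to combine Cre-mediated recombination of loxP-flanked alleles with Cas9-mediated editing from a single delivered construct. The destination vector or delivery vehicle is not specified.
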