Addgene plasmid #192931: pShuttle.CC9
Purpose: (Empty Backbone) Gateway compatible vector with BsaI cloning site and Cre-2A-Cas9 expression
Depositing lab: Thorsten Stiewe. Depositing organization: Philipps-Universitaet Marburg. Publication: Monitoring autochthonous lung tumors induced by somatic CRISPR gene editing in mice using a secreted luciferase. Merle N, Elmshauser S, Strassheimer F, Wanzel M, Konig AM, Funk J, Neumann M, Kochhan K, Helmprobst F, Pagenstecher A, Nist A, Mernberger M, Schneider A, Braun T, Borggrefe T, Savai R, Timofeev O, Stiewe T. Mol Cancer. 2022 Oct 3;21(1):191. doi: 10.1186/s12943-022-01661-2. PubMed 36192757.
Backbone
  Vector backbone: pShuttle
  Backbone size (bp): 8812
  Modifications to backbone: attL sites and BsaI cloning site for sgRNA cloning, Cre-2A-Cas9
  Vector type: Gateway-compatible cloning vector
  Promoter: CMV
Growth in bacteria
  Bacterial resistance: Kanamycin, 50 μg/mL
  Growth temperature: 37°C
  Growth strain: DH5alpha
  Copy number: Unknown
Gene/Insert
  Cloning method: Restriction Enzyme
  Sequencing primers: 5′ GTAAAACGACGGCCAGT; 3′ CAGGAAACAGCTATGAC
Terms and licenses: Academic/Nonprofit Terms; Industry Terms: Not Available to Industry
How to cite: pShuttle.CC9 was a gift from Thorsten Stiewe (Addgene plasmid # 192931 ; http://n2t.net/addgene:192931 ; RRID:Addgene_192931)
